>Addgene plasmid #153866 | pGBW-m4046319 | addgene full sequence | sequence record 300389 | Ginkgo NGS Result
GCGGCCGCTTGCTATATTGAAGTACGGATTAGAAGCCGCCGAGCGGGCGACAGCCCTCCGACGGAAGACT
CTCCTCCGTGCGTCCTCGTCTTCACCGGTCGCGTTCCTGAAACGCAGATGTGCCTCGCGCCGCACTGCTC
CGAACAATAAAGATTCTACAATACTAGCTTTTATGGTTATGAAGAGGAAAAATTGGCAGTAACCTGGCCC
CACAAACCTTCAAATTAACGAATCAAATTAACAACCATAGGATGATAATGCGATTAGTTTTTTAGCCTTA
TTTCTGGGGTAATTAATCAGCGAAGCGATGATTTTTGATCTATTAACAGATATATAAATGGAAAAGCTGC
ATAACCACTTTAACTAATACTTTCAACATTTTCAGTTTGTATTACTTCTTATTCAAATGTCATAAAAGTA
TCAACAAAAAATTGTTAATATACCTCTATACTTTAACGTCAAGGAGAAAAAACTATAATGGCTGATGCAC
AATCGTTTTTAAACCGGGTTTGCGGTGTAAGTGCAGCCCGTCTTACACCGTGCGGCACAGGCACTAGTAC
TGATGTCGTATACAGGGCTTTTGACATCTACAATGATAAAGTAGCTGGTTTTGCTAAATTCCTAAAAACT
AATTGTTGTCGCTTCCAAGAAAAGGACGAAGATGACAATTTAATTGATTCTTACTTTGTAGTTAAGAGAC
ACACTTTCTCTAACTACCAACATGAAGAAACAATTTATAATTTACTTAAGGATTGTCCAGCTGTTGCTAA
ACATGACTTCTTTAAGTTTAGAATAGACGGTGACATGGTACCACATATATCACGTCAACGTCTTACTAAA
TACACAATGGCAGACCTCGTCTATGCTTTAAGGCATTTTGATGAAGGTAATTGTGACACATTAAAAGAAA
TACTTGTCACATACAATTGTTGTGATGATGATTATTTCAATAAAAAGGACTGGTATGATTTTGTAGAAAA
CCCAGATATATTACGCGTATACGCCAACTTAGGTGAACGTGTACGCCAAGCTTTGTTAAAAACAGTACAA
TTCTGTGATGCCATGCGAAATGCTGGTATTGTTGGTGTACTGACATTAGATAATCAAGATCTCAATGGTA
ACTGGTATGATTTCGGTGATTTCATACAAACCACGCCAGGTAGTGGAGTTCCTGTTGTAGATTCTTATTA
TTCATTGTTAATGCCTATATTAACCTTGACCAGGGCTTTAACTGCAGAGTCACATGTTGACACTGACTTA
ACAAAGCCTTACATTAAGTGGGATTTGTTAAAATATGACTTCACGGAAGAGAGGTTAAAACTCTTTGACC
GTTATTTTAAATATTGGGATCAGACATACCACCCAAATTGTGTTAACTGTTTGGATGACAGATGCATTCT
GCATTGTGCAAACTTTAATGTTTTATTCTCTACAGTGTTCCCACCTACAAGTTTTGGACCACTAGTGAGA
AAAATATTTGTTGATGGTGTTCCATTTGTAGTTTCAACTGGATACCACTTCAGAGAGCTAGGTGTTGTAC
ATAATCAGGATGTAAACTTACATAGCTCTAGACTTAGTTTTAAGGAATTACTTGTGTATGCTGCTGACCC
TGCTATGCACGCTGCTTCTGGTAATCTATTACTAGATAAACGCACTACGTGCTTTTCAGTAGCTGCACTT
ACTAACAATGTTGCTTTTCAAACTGTCAAACCCGGTAATTTTAACAAAGACTTCTATGACTTTGCTGTGT
CTAAGGGTTTCTTTAAGGAAGGAAGTTCTGTTGAATTAAAACACTTCTTCTTTGCTCAGGATGGTAATGC
TGCTATCAGCGATTATGACTACTATCGTTATAATCTACCAACAATGTGTGATATCAGACAACTACTATTT
GTAGTTGAAGTTGTTGATAAGTACTTTGATTGTTACGATGGTGGCTGTATTAATGCTAACCAAGTCATCG
TCAACAACCTAGACAAATCAGCTGGTTTTCCATTTAATAAATGGGGTAAGGCTAGACTTTATTATGATTC
AATGAGTTATGAGGATCAAGATGCACTTTTCGCATATACAAAACGTAATGTCATCCCTACTATAACTCAA
ATGAATCTTAAGTATGCCATTAGTGCAAAGAATAGAGCTCGCACCGTAGCTGGTGTCTCTATCTGTAGTA
CTATGACCAATAGACAGTTTCATCAAAAATTATTGAAATCAATAGCCGCCACTAGAGGAGCTACTGTAGT
AATTGGAACAAGCAAATTCTATGGTGGTTGGCACAACATGTTAAAAACTGTTTATAGTGATGTAGAAAAC
CCTCACCTTATGGGTTGGGATTATCCTAAATGTGATAGAGCCATGCCTAACATGCTTAGAATTATGGCCT
CACTTGTTCTTGCTCGCAAACATACAACGTGTTGTAGCTTGTCACACCGTTTCTATAGATTAGCTAATGA
GTGTGCTCAAGTATTGAGTGAAATGGTCATGTGTGGCGGTTCACTATATGTTAAACCAGGTGGAACCTCA
TCAGGAGATGCCACAACTGCTTATGCTAATAGTGTTTTTAACATTTGTCAAGCTGTCACGGCCAATGTTA
ATGCACTTTTATCTACTGATGGTAACAAAATTGCCGATAAGTATGTCCGCAATTTACAACACAGACTTTA
TGAGTGTCTCTATAGAAATAGAGATGTTGACACAGACTTTGTGAATGAGTTTTACGCATATTTGCGTAAA
CATTTCTCAATGATGATACTCTCTGACGATGCTGTTGTGTGTTTCAATAGCACTTATGCATCTCAAGGTC
TAGTGGCTAGCATAAAGAACTTTAAGTCAGTTCTTTATTATCAAAACAATGTTTTTATGTCTGAAGCAAA
ATGTTGGACTGAGACTGACCTTACTAAAGGACCTCATGAATTTTGCTCTCAACATACAATGCTAGTTAAA
CAGGGTGATGATTATGTGTACCTTCCTTACCCAGATCCATCAAGAATCCTAGGGGCCGGCTGTTTTGTAG
ATGATATCGTAAAAACAGATGGTACACTTATGATTGAACGGTTCGTGTCTTTAGCTATAGATGCTTACCC
ACTTACTAAACATCCTAATCAGGAGTATGCTGATGTCTTTCATTTGTACTTACAATACATAAGAAAGCTA
CATGATGAGTTAACAGGACACATGTTAGACATGTATTCTGTTATGCTTACTAATGATAACACTTCAAGGT
ATTGGGAACCTGAGTTTTATGAGGCTATGTACACACCGCATACAGTCTTACTCGTGCCGAGAGGTTCTGA
TTATAAAGATCATGATGGTGATTATAAAGATCATGATATTGATTATAAAGATGATGATGATAAATAAACA
GGCCCCTTTTCCTTTGTCGATATCATGTAATTAGTTATGTCACGCTTACATTCACGCCCTCCTCCCACAT
CCGCTCTAACCGAAAAGGAAGGAGTTAGACAACCTGAAGTCTAGGTCCCTATTTATTTTTTTTAATAGTT
ATGTTAGTATTAAGAACGTTATTTATATTTCAAATTTTTCTTTTTTTTCTGTACAAAGCGGCCGCCGAAC
CACTAGTGCACTGCAGTACACGGTTTCCTTGAAATTTTTTTGATTCGGTAATCTCCGAACAGAAGGAAGA
ACGAAGGAAGGAGCACAGACTTAGATTGGTATATATACGCATATGTAGTGTTGAAGAAACATGAAATTGC
CCAGTATTCTTAACCCAACTGCACAGAACAAAAACGTGCAGGAAACGAAGATAAATCATGTCGAAAGCTA
CATATAAGGAACGTGCTGCTACTCATCCTAGTCCTGTTGCTGCCAAGCTATTTAATATCATGCACGAAAA
GCAAACAAACTTGTGTGCTTCATTGGATGTTCGTACCACCAAGGAATTACTGGAGTTAGTTGAAGCATTA
GGTCCCAAAATTTGTTTACTAAAAACACATGTGGATATCTTGACTGATTTTTCCATGGAGGGCACAGTTA
AGCCGCTAAAGGCATTATCCGCCAAGTACAATTTTTTACTCTTCGAGGACAGAAAATTTGCTGACATTGG
TAATACAGTCAAATTGCAGTACTCTGCGGGTGTATACAGAATAGCAGAATGGGCAGACATTACGAATGCA
CACGGTGTGGTGGGCCCAGGTATTGTTAGCGGTTTGAAGCAGGCGGCAGAAGAAGTAACAAAGGAACCTA
GAGGCCTTTTGATGTTAGCAGAATTGTCATGCAAGGGCTCCCTATCTACTGGAGAATATACTAAGGGTAC
TGTTGACATTGCGAAGAGCGACAAAGATTTTGTTATCGGCTTTATTGCTCAAAGAGACATGGGTGGAAGA
GATGAAGGTTACGATTGGTTGATTATGACACCCGGTGTGGGTTTAGATGACAAGGGAGATGCATTGGGTC
AACAGTATAGAACCGTGGATGATGTGGTTTCTACAGGATCTGACATTATTATTGTTGGAAGAGGACTATT
TGCAAAGGGAAGGGATGCTAAGGTAGAGGGTGAACGTTACAGAAAAGCAGGCTGGGAAGCATATTTGAGA
AGATGCGGCCAGCAAAACTAAAAAACTGTATTATAAGTAAATGCATGTATACTAAACTCACAAATTAGAG
CTTCAATTTAATTATATCAGTTATTACCCGAGTAACGAAGCATCTGTGCTTCATTTTGTAGAACAAAAAT
GCAACGCGAGAGCGCTAATTTTTCAAACAAAGAATCTGAGCTGCATTTTTACAGAACAGAAATGCAACGC
GAAAGCGCTATTTTACCAACGAAGAATCTGTGCTTCATTTTTGTAAAACAAAAATGCAACGCGAGAGCGC
TAATTTTTCAAACAAAGAATCTGAGCTGCATTTTTACAGAACAGAAATGCAACGCGAGAGCGCTATTTTA
CCAACAAAGAATCTATACTTCTTTTTTGTTCTACAAAAATGCATCCCGAGAGCGCTATTTTTCTAACAAA
GCATCTTAGATTACTTTTTTTCTCCTTTGTGCGCTCTATAATGCAGTCTCTTGATAACTTTTTGCACTGT
AGGTCCGTTAAGGTTAGAAGAAGGCTACTTTGGTGTCTATTTTCTCTTCCATAAAAAAAGCCTGACTCCA
CTTCCCGCGTTTACTGATTACTAGCGAAGCTGCGGGTGCATTTTTTCAAGATAAAGGCATCCCCGATTAT
ATTCTATACCGATGTGGATTGCGCATACTTTGTGAACAGAAAGTGATAGCGTTGATGATTCTTCATTGGT
CAGAAAATTATGAACGGTTTCTTCTATTTTGTCTCTATATACTACGTATAGGAAATGTTTACATTTTCGT
ATTGTTTTCGATTCACTCTATGAATAGTTCTTACTACAATTTTTTTGTCTAAAGAGTAATACTAGAGATA
AACATAAAAAATGTAGAGGTCGAGTTTAGATGCAAGTTCAAGGAGCGAAAGGTGGATGGGTAGGTTATAT
AGGGATATAGCACAGAGATATATAGCAAAGAGATACTTTTGAGCAATGTTTGTGGAAGCGGTATTCGCAA
TATTTTAGTAGCTCGTTACAGTCCGGTGCGTTTTTGGTTTTTTGAAAGTGCGTCATCAGAGCGCTTTTGG
TTTTCAAAAGCGCTCTGAAGTTCCTATACTTTCTAGCTAGAGAATAGGAACTTCCCGAGCGGCCGCGTGT
TACAAGCTTGACTCCAGCGTAACTGGACTGCAATCAACTCACTGGCTCACCTTCACGGGTGGGCCTTTCT
TCGGTAGAAAATCAAAGGATCTTCTTGAGATCCTTTTTTTCTGCGCGTAATCTGCTGCTTGCAAACAAAA
AAACCACCGCTACCAGCGGTGGTTTGTTTGCCGGATCAAGAGCTACCAACTCTTTTTCCGAGGTAACTGG
CTTCAGCAGAGCGCAGATACCAAATACTGTTCTTCTAGTGTAGCCGTAGTTAGGCCACCACTTCAAGAAC
TCTGTAGCACCGCCTACATACCTCGCTCTGCTAATCCTGTTACCAGTGGCTGCTGCCAGTGGCGATAAGT
CGTGTCTTACCGGGTTGGACTCAAGACGATAGTTACCGGATAAGGCGCAGCGGTCGGGCTGAACGGGGGG
TTCGTGCACACAGCCCAGCTTGGAGCGAACGACCTACACCGAACTGAGATACCTACAGCGTGAGCTATGA
GAAAGCGCCACGCTTCCCGAAGGGAGAAAGGCGGACAGGTATCCGGTAAGCGGCAGGGTCGGAACAGGAG
AGCGCACGAGGGAGCTTCCAGGGGTAAACGCCTGGTATCTTTATAGTCCTGTCGGGTTTCGCCACCTCTG
ACTTGAGCATCGATTTTTGTGATGCTCGTCAGGGGGGCGGAGCCTATGGAAAAACGCCAGCAACGCAGAA
AGGCCCACCCGAAGGTGAGCCAGGTGATTACATTTGGGCCCTCATCAGAGGTTTTCACCGTCATCACCGA
AACGCGCGAGGCAGCTGCGGTAAAGCTCATCAGCGTGGTCGTGAAGCGATTCACAGATGTCTGCCTGTTC
ATCCGCGTCCAGCTCGTTGAGTTTCTCCAGAAGCGTTAATGTCTGGCTTCTGATAAAGCGGGCCATGTTA
AGGGCGGTTTTTTCCTGTTTGGTCACTTACCAATGCTTAATCAGTGAGGCACCTATCTCAGCGATCTGTC
TATTTCGTTCATCCATAGTTGCCTGACTCCCCGTCGTGTAGATAACTACGATGCGGGAGGGCTTACCATC
TGGCCCCAGTGCTGCAATGATACCGCGAGACCCACGCTCACCGGCTCCAGATTTATCAGCAATAAACCAG
CCAGCCGGGAGGGCCGAGCGCAGAAGTGATCCTGCAACTTTATCCGCCTCCATCCAGTCTATTAATTGTT
GCCGGGAAGCTAGAGTAAGTAGTTCGCCAGTTAATAGTTTGCGCAACGTTGTTGCCATTGCTACAGGCAT
CGTGGTGTCACGCTCGTCGTTTGGTATGGCTTCATTCAGCTCCGGTTCCCAACGATCAAGGCGAGTTACA
TGATCCCCCATGTTGTGCAAAAAAGCGGTTAGCTCCTTCGGTCCTCCGATCGTTGCCAGAAGTAAGTTGG
CCGCAGTGTTATCACTCATGGTTATGGCAGCACTGCATAATTCTCTTACTGTCATGCCATCCGTGAGATG
CTTTTCTGTGACTGGTGAGTACTCAACCAAGTCATTCTGAGAATAGTGTATGCGGCGACCGAGTTGCTCT
TGCCCGGCGTCAATACGGGATAATACCGCGCCACATAGCAGAACTTTAAAAGTGCTCATCATTGGAAAAC
GTTCTTCGGGGCGTAAACTCTCAAGGATCTTACCGCTGTTGAGATCCAGTTCGATGTAACCCACTCGTGC
ACCCAACTGATCTTCAGCATCTTTTACTTTCACCAGCGTTTCTGGGTGAGCAAAAACAGGAAGGCAAAAT
GCCGCAAAAAAGGGAATAAGGGCGACACGGAAATGTTGAATACTCATTTTAGCTTCCTTAGCTCCTGAAA
ATCTCGATAACTCAAAAAATACGCCCGGTAGTGATCTTATTTCATTATGGTGAAAGTTGGAACCTCTTAC
GTGCCGATCAAGTCAAAAGCCTCCGGTCGGAGGCTTTTGACTTTCTGCTATGGAGGTCAGGTATGATTTA
AATGGTCAGTTAGA
Features (pLannotate 1.2.2; 14 found; start..end, strand, type, name):
     25..466     +  promoter       GAL1 promoter: S. cerevisiae GAL1; inducible promoter, regulated by Gal4
    481..3270    +  CDS            rep (fragment): R1AB_SARS2 - Experimental evidence at protein level: Swiss-Prot protein existence level 1. [2'-O-methyltransferase]: Methyltransferase that mediates mRNA cap 2'-O-ribose methylation to the 5'-cap structure of viral mRNAs. N7-methyl guanosine cap is a prerequisite for binding of nsp16. Therefore plays an essential role in viral mRNAs cap methylation which is essential to evade immune system. From Severe acute respiratory syndrome coronavirus 2 (2019-nCoV) (SARS-CoV-2).
   3288..3305    +  CDS            3xFLAG (fragment): three tandem FLAG® epitope tags, followed by an enterokinase cleavage site
   3383..3555    +  terminator     CYC1 terminator (fragment): S. cerevisiae CYC1; transcription terminator for CYC1
   3591..3767    +  promoter       URA3 promoter (fragment): S. cerevisiae URA3
   3768..4571    +  CDS            URA3: orotidine-5'-phosphate decarboxylase, required for uracil biosynthesis; S. cerevisiae URA3; yeast auxotrophic marker, counterselectable with 5-fluoroorotic acid (5-FOA)
   4654..5636    -  rep_origin     2μ ori: yeast 2μ plasmid origin of replication
   5714..5743    +  terminator     T3Te terminator: phage T3 early transcription terminator
   5765..6352    +  rep_origin     ori: high-copy-number ColE1/pMB1/pBR322/pUC origin of replication
   6364..6391    -  terminator     T7Te terminator: phage T7 early transcription terminator
   6415..6606    -  CDS            rop: Rop protein, which maintains plasmids at low copy number; rop
   6607..7467    -  CDS            AmpR: β-lactamase; bla; confers resistance to ampicillin, carbenicillin, and related antibiotics
   7468..7570    -  promoter       cat promoter: promoter of the E. coli cat gene encoding chloramphenicol acetyltransferase
   7571..7602    -  terminator     tonB terminator: bidirectional E. coli tonB-P14 transcription terminator
