[The description below was written by a language model from this plasmid's Addgene catalogue record and pLannotate feature annotations shown in this document.]
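Description:
pGBW-m4046319 is an episomal yeast expression plasmid built to produce the SARS-CoV-2 RNA-dependent RNA polymerase (nsp12) in Saccharomyces cerevisiae. It is a shuttle vector. In E. coli it replicates from a high-copy ColE1/pUC-type origin and is selected with ampicillin through a β-lactamase gene that the annotation places downstream of a cat promoter. In yeast it is maintained by the 2μ origin and selected by uracil prototrophy through the URA3 marker, which can also be counterselected with 5-FOA. Short phage T3Te and T7Te terminators and a tonB terminator flank the bacterial modules, presumably to insulate them from read-through transcription. The annotation also calls a small rop-like segment next to AmpR, although the catalogue lists the plasmid as high copy.

The payload is a wild-type nsp12 coding sequence of about 2.8 kb, made by gene synthesis. It corresponds to the polymerase portion of the ORF1ab polyprotein. The automated annotation matches it as a fragment of the replicase polyprotein, so the methyltransferase text attached to that feature belongs to the parent polyprotein entry and does not describe this insert. Expression is driven by the galactose-inducible, Gal4-regulated GAL1 promoter and terminated by a CYC1 terminator. The catalogue describes a backbone-encoded C-terminal tag consisting of a thrombin cleavage site followed by 3xFLAG, which would allow anti-FLAG detection or affinity capture and later proteolytic removal of the tag. The feature table detects only a short 3xFLAG fragment just after the open reading frame.

The sequenced record is 7,644 nt, somewhat more than the listed backbone and insert sizes combined. The plasmid is suited to inducible production and purification of the viral polymerase from yeast.
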