Addgene plasmid #153866: pGBW-m4046319
Purpose: Yeast expression plasmid for SARS-CoV-2 RNA-dependent RNA polymerase
Depositing lab: Ginkgo Bioworks & Benjie Chen. Depositing organization: Ginkgo Bioworks.
Backbone
  Vector backbone: AmpR; 2u URA3
  Backbone size w/o insert (bp): 4078
  Vector type: Yeast Expression
  Selectable markers: URA3
Growth in bacteria
  Bacterial resistance: Ampicillin, 100 μg/mL
  Growth temperature: 37°C
  Growth strain: DH5alpha
  Copy number: High Copy
Gene/Insert
  Gene/Insert name: SARS-CoV-2 RNA-dependent RNA polymerase (alt name: nsp12)
  Species: Severe acute respiratory syndrome coronavirus 2
  Insert size (bp): 2789
  Mutation: wt
  Entrez Gene: ORF1ab (a.k.a. GU280_gp01)
  Promoter: pGAL1
  Tag / fusion protein: Cleavable thrombin;3xFLAG (C terminal on backbone)
  Cloning method: Unknown
Resource information
  A portion of this plasmid was derived from a plasmid made by: GinkgoBioworks
Depositor comments: NCBI reference sequence: YP_009725307.1. Created by gene synthesis with Not1 site.
How to cite: pGBW-m4046319 was a gift from Ginkgo Bioworks & Benjie Chen (Addgene plasmid # 153866 ; http://n2t.net/addgene:153866 ; RRID:Addgene_153866)
